>Addgene plasmid #110071 | Pet28a His6-HSPB7 (zebrafish) C49S | depositor full sequence | sequence record 207087 | Pet28a His6-HSPB7 (zebrafish) C49S sequence 5741 bps
TGGCGAATGGG
[124 nt withheld, positions 12-135]
C
[91 nt withheld, positions 137-227]
A
[49 nt withheld, positions 229-277]
CCTTTGACGTTGGAGTCCACGTTCTTT
[37 nt withheld, positions 305-341]
ACCCTATCTCGGTCTATTCTTTTGATTTATAAGGGATTTTGCCGATTTCGGCCTATTGGTTAAAAAATGA
GCTGATTTAACAAAAATTTAACGCGAATTTTAACAAAATATTAACGTTTACAATTTCAGGTGGCACTTTT
CGGGGAAATGTGCGCGGAACCCCTATTTGTTTATTTTTCTAAATACATTCAAATATGTATCCGCTCATGA
ATTAATTCTTAGAAAAACTCATCGAGCATCAAATGAAACTGCAATTTATTCATATCAGGATTATCAATAC
CATATTTTTGAAAAAGCCGTTTCTGTAATGAAGGAGAAAACTCACCGAGGCAGTTCCATAGGATGGCAAG
ATCCTGGTATCGGTCTGCGATTCCGACTCGTCCAACATCAATACAACCTATTAATTTCCCCTCGTCAAAA
ATAAGGTTATCAAGTGAGAAATCACCATGAGTGACGACTGAATCCGGTGAGAATGGCAAAAGTTTATGCA
TTTCTTTCCAGACTTGTTCAACAGGCCAGCCATTACGCTCGTCATCAAAATCACTCGCATCAACCAAACC
GTTATTCATTCGTGATTGCGCCTGAGCGAGACGAAATACGCGATCGCTGTTAAAAGGACAATTACAAACA
GGAATCGAATGCAACCGGCGCAGGAACACTGCCAGCGCATCAACAATATTTTCACCTGAATCAGGATATT
CTTCTAATACCTGGAATGCTGTTTTCCCGGGGATCGCAGTGGTGAGTAACCATGCATCATCAGGAGTACG
GATAAAATGCTTGATGGTCGGAAGAGGCATAAATTCCGTCAGCCAGTTTAGTCTGACCATCTCATCTGTA
ACATCATTGGCAACGCTACCTTTGCCATGTTTCAGAAACAACTCTGGCGCATCGGGCTTCCCATACAATC
GATAGATTGTCGCACCTGATTGCCCGACATTATCGCGAGCCCATTTATACCCATATAAATCAGCATCCAT
GTTGGAATTTAATCGCGGCCTAGAGCAAGACGTTTCCCGTTGAATATGGCTCATAACACCCCTTGTATTA
CTGTTTATGTAAGCAGACAGTTTTATTGTTCATGACCAAAATCCCTTAACGTGAGTTTTCGTTCCACTGA
GCGTCAGACCCCGTAGAAAAGATCAAAGGATCTTCTTGAGATCCTTTTTTTCTGCGCGTAATCTGCTGCT
TGCAAACAAAAAAACCACCGCTACCAGCGGTGGTTTGTTTGCCGGATCAAGAGCTACCAACTCTTTTTCC
GAAGGTAACTGGCTTCAGCAGAGCGCAGATACCAAATACTGTCCTTCTAGTGTAGCCGTAGTTAGGCCAC
CACTTCAAGAACTCTGTAGCACCGCCTACATACCTCGCTCTGCTAATCCTGTTACCAGTGGCTGCTGCCA
GTGGCGATAAGTCGTGTCTTACCGGGTTGGACTCAAGACGATAGTTACCGGATAAGGCGCAGCGGTCGGG
CTGAACGGGGGGTTCGTGCACACAGCCCAGCTTGGAGCGAACGACCTACACCGAACTGAGATACCTACAG
CGTGAGCTATGAGAAAGCGCCACGCTTCCCGAAGGGAGAAAGGCGGACAGGTATCCGGTAAGCGGCAGGG
TCGGAACAGGAGAGCGCACGAGGGAGCTTCCAGGGGGAAACGCCTGGTATCTTTATAGTCCTGTCGGGTT
TCGCCACCTCTGACTTGAGCGTCGATTTTTGTGATGCTCGTCAGGGGGGCGGAGCCTATGGAAAAACGCC
AGCAACGCGGCCTTTTTACGGTTCCTGGCCTTTTGCTGGCCTTTTGCTCACATGTTCTTTCCTGCGTTAT
CCCCTGATTCTGTGGATAACCGTATTACCGCCTTTGAGTGAGCTGATACCGCTCGCCGCAGCCGAACGAC
CGAGCGCAGCGAGTCAGTGAGCGAGGAAGCGGAAGAGCGCCTGATGCGGTATTTTCTCCTTACGCATCTG
TGCGGTATTTCACACCGCATATATGGTGCACTCTCAGTACAATCTGCTCTGATGCCGCATAGTTAAGCCA
GTATACACTCCGCTATCGCTACGTGACTGGGTCATGGCTGCGCCCCGACACCCGCCAACACCCGCTGACG
CGCCCTGACGGGCTTGTCTGCTCCCGGCATCCGCTTACAGACAAGCTGTGACCGTCTCCGGGAGCTGCAT
GTGTCAGAGGTTTTCACCGTCATCACCGAAACGCGCGAGGCAGCTGCGGTAAAGCTCATCAGCGTGGTCG
TGAAGCGATTCACAGATGTCTGCCTGTTCATCCGCGTCCAGCTCGTTGAGTTTCTCCAGAAGCGTTAATG
TCTGGCTTCTGATAAAGCGGGCCATGTTAAGGGCGGTTTTTTCCTGTTTGGTCACTGATGCCTCCGTGTA
AGGGGGATTTCTGTTCATGGGGGTAATGATACCGATGAAACGAGAGAGGATGCTCACGATACGGGTTACT
GATGATGAACATGCCCGGTTACTGGAACGTTGTGAGGGTAAACAACTGGCGGTATGGATGCGGCGGGACC
AGAGAAAAATCACTCAGGGTCAATGCCAGCGCTTCGTTAATACAGATGTAGGTGTTCCACAGGGTAGCCA
GCAGCATCCTGCGATGCAGATCCGGAACATAATGGTGCAGGGCGCTGACTTCCGCGTTTCCAGACTTTAC
GAAACACGGAAACCGAAGACCATTCATGTTGTTGCTCAGGTCGCAGACGTTTTGCAGCAGCAGTCGCTTC
ACGTTCGCTCGCGTATCGGTGATTCATTCTGCTAACCAGTAAGGCAACCCCGCCAGCCTAGCCGGGTCCT
CAACGACAGGAGCACGATCATGCGCACCCGTGGGGCCGCCATGCCGGCGATAATGGCCTGCTTCTCGCCG
AAACGTTTGGTGGCGGGACCAGTGACGAAGGCTTGAGCGAGGGCGTGCAAGATTCCGAATACCGCAAGCG
ACAGGCCGATCATCGTCGCGCTCCAGCGAAAGCGGTCCTCGCCGAAAATGACCCAGAGCGCTGCCGGCAC
CTGTCCTACGAGTTGCATGATAAAGAAGACAGTCATAAGTGCGGCGACGATAGTCATGCCCCGCGCCCAC
CGGAAGGAGCTGACTGGGTTGAAGGCTCTCAAGGGCATCGGTCGAGATCCCGGTGCCTAATGAGTGAGCT
AACTTACATTAATTGCGTTGCGCTCACTGCCCGCTTTCCAGTCGGGAAACCTGTCGTGCCAGCTGCATTA
ATGAATCGGCCAACGCGCGGGGAGAGGCGGTTTGCGTATTGGGCGCCAGGGTGGTTTTTCTTTTCACCAG
TGAGACGGGCAACAGCTGATTGCCCTTCACCGCCTGGCCCTGAGAGAGTTGCAGCAAGCGGTCCACGCTG
GTTTGCCCCAGCAGGCGAAAATCCTGTTTGATGGTGGTTAACGGCGGGATATAACATGAGCTGTCTTCGG
TATCGTCGTATCCCACTACCGAGATATCCGCACCAACGCGCAGCCCGGACTCGGTAATGGCGCGCATTGC
GCCCAGCGCCATCTGATCGTTGGCAACCAGCATCGCAGTGGGAACGATGCCCTCATTCAGCATTTGCATG
GTTTGTTGAAAACCGGACATGGCACTCCAGTCGCCTTCCCGTTCCGCTATCGGCTGAATTTGATTGCGAG
TGAGATATTTATGCCAGCCAGCCAGACGCAGACGCGCCGAGACAGAACTTAATGGGCCCGCTAACAGCGC
GATTTGCTGGTGACCCAATGCGACCAGATGCTCCACGCCCAGTCGCGTACCGTCTTCATGGGAGAAAATA
ATACTGTTGATGGGTGTCTGGTCAGAGACATCAAGAAATAACGCCGGAACATTAGTGCAGGCAGCTTCCA
CAGCAATGGCATCCTGGTCATCCAGCGGATAGTTAATGATCAGCCCACTGACGCGTTGCGCGAGAAGATT
GTGCACCGCCGCTTTACAGGCTTCGACGCCGCTTCGTTCTACCATCGACACCACCACGCTGGCACCCAGT
TGATCGGCGCGAGATTTAATCGCCGCGACAATTTGCGACGGCGCGTGCAGGGCCAGACTGGAGGTGGCAA
CGCCAATCAGCAACGACTGTTTGCCCGCCAGTTGTTGTGCCACGCGGTTGGGAATGTAATTCAGCTCCGC
CATCGCCGCTTCCACTTTTTCCCGCGTTTTCGCAGAAACGTGGCTGGCCTGGTTCACCACGCGGGAAACG
GTCTGATAAGAGACACCGGCATACTCTGCGACATCGTATAACGTTACTGGTTTCACATTCACCACCCTGA
ATTGACTCTCTTCCGGGCGCTATCATGCCATACCGCGAAAGGTTTTGCGCCATTCGATGGTGTCCGGGAT
CTCGACGCTCTCCCTTATGCGACTCCTGCATTAGGAAGCAGCCCAGTAGTAGGTTGAGGCCGTTGAGCAC
CGCCGCCGCAAGGAATGGTGCATGCAAGGAGATGGCGCCCAACAGTCCCCCGGCCACGGGGCCTGCCACC
ATACCCACGCCGAAACAAGCGCTCATGAGCCCGAAGTGGCGAGCCCGATCTTCCCCATCGGTGATGTCGG
CGATATAGGCGCCAGCAACCGCACCTGTGGCGCCGGTGATGCCGGCCACGATGCGTCCGGCGTAGAGGAT
CGAGATCTCGATCCCGCGAAATTAATACGACTCACTATAGGGGAATTGTGAGCGGATAACAATTCCCCTC
TAGAAATAATTTTGTTTAACTTTAAGAAGGAGATATACCATGGGCAGCAGCCATCATCATCATCATCACA
GCAGCGGCCTGGTGCCTCGTGGTAGCCATATGAGCGCGAGCAATTCTTCTGCCTATCGATCGGAGCGTAG
TTACCATCAGACGTCATCCTCCTCATCTTCATCCTCTACCTCTGCAAACCCATACATGGAGAAGAGCCGA
GGACTCTTCGCTGACGACTTTGGATCTTTCATGAGTCCGAAGGATGCTTTGGGATTTCCAAACAGAACAG
GCACTGTTGGAAACATCAAGACTCTTGGAGACACATACCAGTTCACAGTGGACGTGCAAGACTTCTCGCC
TGAGGATGTGATCGTCACCACCTCAAACAATCAGATTGAAGTTCATGCTGAAAAGCTTGCTAGCGATGGG
ACAGTGATGAACACTTTCACCCATAAATGCCGGCTACCAGAAGATGTGGACCCCACTTCAGTGAAGTCCA
GTTTAGGGGCCGATGGGACTCTGACTATAAAAGCACAGAGAAACACAGCTAAACTGGAGCATGCACAGAC
GTTCCGCACAGAGATCAAAATCTAGTAACAAAGCCCGAAAGGAAGCTGAGTTGGCTGCTGCCACCGCTGA
GCAATAACTAGCATAACCCCTTGGGGCCTCTAAACGGGTCTTGAGGGGTTTTTTGCTGAAAGGAGGAACT
ATATCCGGAT
Features (pLannotate 1.2.2; 19 found; start..end, strand, type, name):
     12..467     +  rep_origin     f1 ori (sequence partly withheld): f1 bacteriophage origin of replication; arrow indicates direction of (+) strand synthesis
    494..551     +  promoter       AmpR promoter (fragment): bla
    560..1375    -  CDS            KanR: aminoglycoside phosphotransferase; aph(3')-Ia; confers resistance to kanamycin in bacteria or G418 (Geneticin®) in eukaryotes
   1497..2085    +  rep_origin     ori: high-copy-number ColE1/pMB1/pBR322/pUC origin of replication
   2271..2413    -  misc_feature   bom: basis of mobility region from pBR322
   2515..2706    -  CDS            rop: Rop protein, which maintains plasmids at low copy number; rop
   2723..3103    +  CDS            YPB1_ECOLX: Protein predicted: Swiss-Prot protein existence level 4. From Escherichia coli.
   3175..3466    -  CDS            TcR (fragment): tetracycline efflux protein; tet; confers resistance to tetracycline
   3481..3502    -  protein_bind   CAP binding site: CAP binding activates transcription in the presence of cAMP. E. coli catabolite activator protein
   3515..4597    -  CDS            lacI: lac repressor; lacI; The lac repressor binds to the lac operator to inhibit transcription in E. coli. This inhibition can be relieved by adding lactose or isopropyl-β-D-thiogalactopyranoside (IPTG).
   4598..4675    -  promoter       lacI promoter: lacI
   4683..4962    -  CDS            TcR (fragment): tetracycline efflux protein; tet; confers resistance to tetracycline
   4984..5002    +  promoter       T7 promoter: promoter for bacteriophage T7 RNA polymerase
   5003..5027    +  protein_bind   lac operator: The lac repressor binds to the lac operator to inhibit transcription in E. coli. This inhibition can be relieved by adding lactose or isopropyl-β-D-thiogalactopyranoside (IPTG). lac repressor encoded by lacI
   5042..5064    +  RBS            RBS: efficient ribosome binding site from bacteriophage T7 gene 10 (Olins and Rangwala, 1989)
   5083..5099    +  CDS            capTEV™ (fragment): composite tag for in vivo biotinylation, TEV protease cleavage, and 6xHis tagging
   5131..5613    +  CDS            HSPB7 (fragment): HSPB7_HUMAN - Also known as CVHSP. Experimental evidence at protein level: Swiss-Prot protein existence level 1. From Homo sapiens (Human).
   5617..5661    +  CDS            SET1 (fragment): solubility-enhancement tag derived from T7 phage gene 10B
   5669..5716    +  terminator     T7 terminator: transcription terminator for bacteriophage T7 RNA polymerase
