>Addgene plasmid #110071 | Pet28a His6-HSPB7 (zebrafish) C49S | addgene full sequence | sequence record 216859 | Addgene NGS Result
TGGCGAATGGG
[124 nt withheld, positions 12-135]
C
[91 nt withheld, positions 137-227]
A
[49 nt withheld, positions 229-277]
CCTTTGACGTTGGAGTCCACGTTCTTT
[37 nt withheld, positions 305-341]
ACCCTATCTCGGTCTATTCTTTTGATTTATAAGGGATTTTGCCGATTTCGGCCTATTGGTTAAAAAATGA
GCTGATTTAACAAAAATTTAACGCGAATTTTAACAAAATATTAACGCTTACAATTTAGGTGGCACTTTTC
GGGGAAATGTGCGCGGAACCCCTATTTGTTTATTTTTCTAAATACATTCAAATATGTATCCGCTCATGAA
TTAATTCTTAGAAAAACTCATCGAGCATCAAATGAAACTGCAATTTATTCATATCAGGATTATCAATACC
ATATTTTTGAAAAAGCCGTTTCTGTAATGAAGGAGAAAACTCACCGAGGCAGTTCCATAGGATGGCAAGA
TCCTGGTATCGGTCTGCGATTCCGACTCGTCCAACATCAATACAACCTATTAATTTCCCCTCGTCAAAAA
TAAGGTTATCAAGTGAGAAATCACCATGAGTGACGACTGAATCCGGTGAGAATGGCAAAAGTTTATGCAT
TTCTTTCCAGACTTGTTCAACAGGCCAGCCATTACGCTCGTCATCAAAATCACTCGCATCAACCAAACCG
TTATTCATTCGTGATTGCGCCTGAGCGAGACGAAATACGCGATCGCTGTTAAAAGGACAATTACAAACAG
GAATCGAATGCAACCGGCGCAGGAACACTGCCAGCGCATCAACAATATTTTCACCTGAATCAGGATATTC
TTCTAATACCTGGAATGCTGTTTTCCCGGGGATCGCAGTGGTGAGTAACCATGCATCATCAGGAGTACGG
ATAAAATGCTTGATGGTCGGAAGAGGCATAAATTCCGTCAGCCAGTTTAGTCTGACCATCTCATCTGTAA
CATCATTGGCAACGCTACCTTTGCCATGTTTCAGAAACAACTCTGGCGCATCGGGCTTCCCATACAATCG
ATAGATTGTCGCACCTGATTGCCCGACATTATCGCGAGCCCATTTATACCCATATAAATCAGCATCCATG
TTGGAATTTAATCGCGGCCTAGAGCAAGACGTTTCCCGTTGAATATGGCTCATAACACCCCTTGTATTAC
TGTTTATGTAAGCAGACAGTTTTATTGTTCATGACCAAAATCCCTTAACGTGAGTTTTCGTTCCACTGAG
CGTCAGACCCCGTAGAAAAGATCAAAGGATCTTCTTGAGATCCTTTTTTTCTGCGCGTAATCTGCTGCTT
GCAAACAAAAAAACCACCGCTACCAGCGGTGGTTTGTTTGCCGGATCAAGAGCTACCAACTCTTTTTCCG
AAGGTAACTGGCTTCAGCAGAGCGCAGATACCAAATACTGTCCTTCTAGTGTAGCCGTAGTTAGGCCACC
ACTTCAAGAACTCTGTAGCACCGCCTACATACCTCGCTCTGCTAATCCTGTTACCAGTGGCTGCTGCCAG
TGGCGATAAGTCGTGTCTTACCGGGTTGGACTCAAGACGATAGTTACCGGATAAGGCGCAGCGGTCGGGC
TGAACGGGGGGTTCGTGCACACAGCCCAGCTTGGAGCGAACGACCTACACCGAACTGAGATACCTACAGC
GTGAGCTATGAGAAAGCGCCACGCTTCCCGAAGGGAGAAAGGCGGACAGGTATCCGGTAAGCGGCAGGGT
CGGAACAGGAGAGCGCACGAGGGAGCTTCCAGGGGGAAACGCCTGGTATCTTTATAGTCCTGTCGGGTTT
CGCCACCTCTGACTTGAGCGTCGATTTTTGTGATGCTCGTCAGGGGGGCGGAGCCTATGGAAAAACGCCA
GCAACGCGGCCTTTTTACGGTTCCTGGCCTTTTGCTGGCCTTTTGCTCACATGTTCTTTCCTGCGTTATC
CCCTGATTCTGTGGATAACCGTATTACCGCCTTTGAGTGAGCTGATACCGCTCGCCGCAGCCGAACGACC
GAGCGCAGCGAGTCAGTGAGCGAGGAAGCGGAAGAGCGCCTGATGCGGTATTTTCTCCTTACGCATCTGT
GCGGTATTTCACACCGCAATGGTGCACTCTCAGTACAATCTGCTCTGATGCCGCATAGTTAAGCCAGTAT
ACACTCCGCTATCGCTACGTGACTGGGTCATGGCTGCGCCCCGACACCCGCCAACACCCGCTGACGCGCC
CTGACGGGCTTGTCTGCTCCCGGCATCCGCTTACAGACAAGCTGTGACCGTCTCCGGGAGCTGCATGTGT
CAGAGGTTTTCACCGTCATCACCGAAACGCGCGAGGCAGCTGCGGTAAAGCTCATCAGCGTGGTCGTGAA
GCGATTCACAGATGTCTGCCTGTTCATCCGCGTCCAGCTCGTTGAGTTTCTCCAGAAGCGTTAATGTCTG
GCTTCTGATAAAGCGGGCCATGTTAAGGGCGGTTTTTTCCTGTTTGGTCACTGATGCCTCCGTGTAAGGG
GGATTTCTGTTCATGGGGGTAATGATACCGATGAAACGAGAGAGGATGCTCACGATACGGGTTACTGATG
ATGAACATGCCCGGTTACTGGAACGTTGTGAGGGTAAACAACTGGCGGTATGGATGCGGCGGGACCAGAG
AAAAATCACTCAGGGTCAATGCCAGCGCTTCGTTAATACAGATGTAGGTGTTCCACAGGGTAGCCAGCAG
CATCCTGCGATGCAGATCCGGAACATAATGGTGCAGGGCGCTGACTTCCGCGTTTCCAGACTTTACGAAA
CACGGAAACCGAAGACCATTCATGTTGTTGCTCAGGTCGCAGACGTTTTGCAGCAGCAGTCGCTTCACGT
TCGCTCGCGTATCGGTGATTCATTCTGCTAACCAGTAAGGCAACCCCGCCAGCCTAGCCGGGTCCTCAAC
GACAGGAGCACGATCATGCGCACCCGTGGGGCCGCCATGCCGGCGATAATGGCCTGCTTCTCGCCGAAAC
GTTTGGTGGCGGGACCAGTGACGAAGGCTTGAGCGAGGGCGTGCAAGATTCCGAATACCGCAAGCGACAG
GCCGATCATCGTCGCGCTCCAGCGAAAGCGGTCCTCGCCGAAAATGACCCAGAGCGCTGCCGGCACCTGT
CCTACGAGTTGCATGATAAAGAAGACAGTCATAAGTGCGGCGACGATAGTCATGCCCCGCGCCCACCGGA
AGGAGCTGACTGGGTTGAAGGCTCTCAAGGGCATCGGTCGAGATCCCGGTGCCTAATGAGTGAGCTAACT
TACATTAATTGCGTTGCGCTCACTGCCCGCTTTCCAGTCGGGAAACCTGTCGTGCCAGCTGCATTAATGA
ATCGGCCAACGCGCGGGGAGAGGCGGTTTGCGTATTGGGCGCCAGGGTGGTTTTTCTTTTCACCAGTGAG
ACGGGCAACAGCTGATTGCCCTTCACCGCCTGGCCCTGAGAGAGTTGCAGCAAGCGGTCCACGCTGGTTT
GCCCCAGCAGGCGAAAATCCTGTTTGATGGTGGTTAACGGCGGGATATAACATGAGCTGTCTTCGGTATC
GTCGTATCCCACTACCGAGATATCCGCACCAACGCGCAGCCCGGACTCGGTAATGGCGCGCATTGCGCCC
AGCGCCATCTGATCGTTGGCAACCAGCATCGCAGTGGGAACGATGCCCTCATTCAGCATTTGCATGGTTT
GTTGAAAACCGGACATGGCACTCCAGTCGCCTTCCCGTTCCGCTATCGGCTGAATTTGATTGCGAGTGAG
ATATTTATGCCAGCCAGCCAGACGCAGACGCGCCGAGACAGAACTTAATGGGCCCGCTAACAGCGCGATT
TGCTGGTGACCCAATGCGACCAGATGCTCCACGCCCAGTCGCGTACCGTCTTCATGGGAGAAAATAATAC
TGTTGATGGGTGTCTGGTCAGAGACATCAAGAAATAACGCCGGAACATTAGTGCAGGCAGCTTCCACAGC
AATGGCATCCTGGTCATCCAGCGGATAGTTAATGATCAGCCCACTGACGCGTTGCGCGAGAAGATTGTGC
ACCGCCGCTTTACAGGCTTCGACGCCGCTTCGTTCTACCATCGACACCACCACGCTGGCACCCAGTTGAT
CGGCGCGAGATTTAATCGCCGCGACAATTTGCGACGGCGCGTGCAGGGCCAGACTGGAGGTGGCAACGCC
AATCAGCAACGACTGTTTGCCCGCCAGTTGTTGTGCCACGCGGTTGGGAATGTAATTCAGCTCCGCCATC
GCCGCTTCCACTTTTTCCCGCGTTTTCGCAGAAACGTGGCTGGCCTGGTTCACCACGCGGGAAACGGTCT
GATAAGAGACACCGGCATACTCTGCGACATCGTATAACGTTACTGGTTTCACATTCACCACCCTGAATTG
ACTCTCTTCCGGGCGCTATCATGCCATACCGCGAAAGGTTTTGCGCCATTCGATGGTGTCCGGGATCTCG
ACGCTCTCCCTTATGCGACTCCTGCATTAGGAAGCAGCCCAGTAGTAGGTTGAGGCCGTTGAGCACCGCC
GCCGCAAGGAATGGTGCATGCAAGGAGATGGCGCCCAACAGTCCCCCGGCCACGGGGCCTGCCACCATAC
CCACGCCGAAACAAGCGCTCATGAGCCCGAAGTGGCGAGCCCGATCTTCCCCATCGGTGATGTCGGCGAT
ATAGGCGCCAGCAACCGCACCTGTGGCGCCGGTGATGCCGGCCACGATGCGTCCGGCGTAGAGGATCGAG
ATCTCGATCCCGCGAAATTAATACGACTCACTATAGGGGAATTGTGAGCGGATAACAATTCCCCTCTAGA
AATAATTTTGTTTAACTTTAAGAAGGAGATATACCATGGGCAGCAGCCATCATCATCATCATCACAGCAG
CGGCCTGGTGCCTCGTGGTAGCCATATGAGCGCGAGCAATTCTTCTGCCTATCGATCGGAGCGTAGTTAC
CATCAGACGTCATCCTCCTCATCTTCATCCTCTACCTCTGCAAACCCATACATGGAGAAGAGCCGAGGAC
TCTTCGCTGACGACTTTGGATCTTTCATGAGTCCGAAGGATGCTTTGGGATTTCCAAACAGAACAGGCAC
TGTTGGAAACATCAAGACTCTTGGAGACACATACCAGTTCACAGTGGACGTGCAAGACTTCTCGCCTGAG
GATGTGATCGTCACCACCTCAAACAATCAGATTGAAGTTCATGCTGAAAAGCTTGCTAGCGATGGGACAG
TGATGAACACTTTCACCCATAAATGCCGGCTACCAGAAGATGTGGACCCCACTTCAGTGAAGTCCAGTTT
AGGGGCCGATGGGACTCTGACTATAAAAGCACAGAGAAACACAGCTAAACTGGAGCATGCACAGACGTTC
CGCACAGAGATCAAAATCTAGTAACAAAGCCCGAAAGGAAGCTGAGTTGGCTGCTGCCACCGCTGAGCAA
TAACTAGCATAACCCCTTGGGGCCTCTAAACGGGTCTTGAGGGGTTTTTTGCTGAAAGGAGGAACTATAT
CCGGAT
Features (pLannotate 1.2.2; 19 found; start..end, strand, type, name):
     12..440     +  rep_origin     f1 ori (sequence partly withheld): f1 bacteriophage origin of replication; arrow indicates direction of (+) strand synthesis
    493..550     +  promoter       AmpR promoter (fragment): bla
    559..1374    -  CDS            KanR: aminoglycoside phosphotransferase; aph(3')-Ia; confers resistance to kanamycin in bacteria or G418 (Geneticin®) in eukaryotes
   1496..2084    +  rep_origin     ori: high-copy-number ColE1/pMB1/pBR322/pUC origin of replication
   2270..2409    -  misc_feature   bom: basis of mobility region from pBR322
   2511..2702    -  CDS            rop: Rop protein, which maintains plasmids at low copy number; rop
   2719..3099    +  CDS            YPB1_ECOLX: Protein predicted: Swiss-Prot protein existence level 4. From Escherichia coli.
   3171..3462    -  CDS            TcR (fragment): tetracycline efflux protein; tet; confers resistance to tetracycline
   3477..3498    -  protein_bind   CAP binding site: CAP binding activates transcription in the presence of cAMP. E. coli catabolite activator protein
   3511..4593    -  CDS            lacI: lac repressor; lacI; The lac repressor binds to the lac operator to inhibit transcription in E. coli. This inhibition can be relieved by adding lactose or isopropyl-β-D-thiogalactopyranoside (IPTG).
   4594..4671    -  promoter       lacI promoter: lacI
   4679..4958    -  CDS            TcR (fragment): tetracycline efflux protein; tet; confers resistance to tetracycline
   4980..4998    +  promoter       T7 promoter: promoter for bacteriophage T7 RNA polymerase
   4999..5023    +  protein_bind   lac operator: The lac repressor binds to the lac operator to inhibit transcription in E. coli. This inhibition can be relieved by adding lactose or isopropyl-β-D-thiogalactopyranoside (IPTG). lac repressor encoded by lacI
   5038..5060    +  RBS            RBS: efficient ribosome binding site from bacteriophage T7 gene 10 (Olins and Rangwala, 1989)
   5079..5095    +  CDS            capTEV™ (fragment): composite tag for in vivo biotinylation, TEV protease cleavage, and 6xHis tagging
   5127..5609    +  CDS            HSPB7 (fragment): HSPB7_HUMAN - Also known as CVHSP. Experimental evidence at protein level: Swiss-Prot protein existence level 1. From Homo sapiens (Human).
   5613..5657    +  CDS            SET1 (fragment): solubility-enhancement tag derived from T7 phage gene 10B
   5665..5712    +  terminator     T7 terminator: transcription terminator for bacteriophage T7 RNA polymerase
