[The description below was written by a language model from this plasmid's Addgene catalogue record and pLannotate feature annotations shown in this document.]
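Description:
Pet28a His6-HSPB7 (zebrafish) C49S is a bacterial expression plasmid of about 5.7 kb, built on the pET28a backbone, for producing a cysteine-49-to-serine mutant of zebrafish (D. rerio) small heat shock protein HSPB7 in E. coli. It is selected with kanamycin through an aph(3')-Ia KanR gene and replicates from a ColE1/pMB1-type origin. The backbone also carries the bom mobility region and the rop gene, which normally moderates copy number, although the catalogue lists the plasmid as high copy. An f1 origin is present as well. Short annotated tetracycline-resistance fragments are backbone remnants and not functional markers.

The 555 bp insert sits in a standard T7lac expression cassette: a T7 promoter followed directly by a lac operator, the phage T7 gene 10 ribosome binding site, the tagged coding sequence and a T7 terminator. A plasmid-borne lacI gene with its own promoter supplies repressor. Transcription therefore depends on a host providing T7 RNA polymerase and is relieved by IPTG or lactose. The protein carries an N-terminal His6 tag for metal-affinity purification, and the depositor notes a thrombin cleavage site between the tag and HSPB7 so the tag can be removed. The automated annotation labels the tag region as a short "capTEV" fragment and matches the insert to human HSPB7. These appear to be similarity hits to the His-tag sequence and to the orthologue, since the catalogue gives the species as zebrafish. A short "SET1" fragment annotated after the insert is probably another similarity hit to vector sequence. The two sequence records (depositor and NGS) differ by only a few bases in length and give the same feature layout. The associated publication concerns HSPB7 as a sensor of reactive electrophilic species, which suggests the C49S protein serves as a cysteine-loss comparison to wild type, though the record does not say so explicitly.
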