Addgene plasmid #110071: Pet28a His6-HSPB7 (zebrafish) C49S
Purpose: Express C49S mutant of Zebrafish His6-HSPB7 in bacteria
Depositing lab: Yimon Aye. Depositing organization: Cornell University. Publication: Cardiovascular Small Heat Shock Protein HSPB7 Is a Kinetically Privileged Reactive Electrophilic Species (RES) Sensor. Surya SL, Long MJC, Urul DA, Zhao Y, Mercer EJ, EIsaid IM, Evans T, Aye Y. ACS Chem Biol. 2018 Feb 8. doi: 10.1021/acschembio.7b00925. PubMed 29397684.
Backbone
  Vector backbone: pet28a
  Backbone size w/o insert (bp): 5186
  Total vector size (bp): 5741
  Vector type: Bacterial Expression
Growth in bacteria
  Bacterial resistance: Kanamycin, 50 μg/mL
  Growth temperature: 37°C
  Growth strain: DH5alpha
  Copy number: High Copy
Gene/Insert
  Gene/Insert name: His6-HSPB7 (alt name: Heat shock protein family B (small) member 7)
  Species: D. rerio (zebrafish)
  Insert size (bp): 555
  Mutation: Cysteine 49 to Serine
  Entrez Gene: hspb7 (a.k.a. zgc:103426)
  Promoter: T7
  Tag / fusion protein: His6 (N terminal on insert)
  Cloning method: Unknown
  Sequencing primers: 5′ TAA TAC GAC TCA CTA TAG GG; 3′ gct agt tat tgc tca gcg g
Terms and licenses: Academic/Nonprofit Terms; Industry Terms: Not Available to Industry
Depositor comments: Thrombin cleavage site between N-terminal His tag and protein
How to cite: Pet28a His6-HSPB7 (zebrafish) C49S was a gift from Yimon Aye (Addgene plasmid # 110071 ; http://n2t.net/addgene:110071 ; RRID:Addgene_110071)
